>Addgene plasmid #130216 | pRDAX-EMMI-008 Esp3I//(A)-BsaI-SacB-BsaI-(Z)//Esp3I | addgene full sequence | sequence record 271314 | Addgene NGS Result
TGTAATCACCTGGCTCACCTTCGGGTGGGCCTTTCTGCGTTGCTGGCGTTTTTCCATAGGCTCCGCCCCC
CTGACGAGCATCACAAAAATCGATGCTCAAGTCAGAGGTGGCGAAACCCGACAGGACTATAAAGATACCA
GGCGTTTCCCCCTGGAAGCTCCCTCGTGCGCTCTCCTGTTCCGACCCTGCCGCTTACCGGATACCTGTCC
GCCTTTCTCCCTTCGGGAAGCGTGGCGCTTTCTCATAGCTCACGCTGTAGGTATCTCAGTTCGGTGTAGG
TCGTTCGCTCCAAGCTGGGCTGTGTGCACGAACCCCCCGTTCAGCCCGACCGCTGCGCCTTATCCGGTAA
CTATCGTCTTGAGTCCAACCCGGTAAGACACGACTTATCGCCACTGGCAGCAGCCACTGGTAACAGGATT
AGCAGAGCGAGGTATGTAGGCGGTGCTACAGAGTTCTTGAAGTGGTGGCCTAACTACGGCTACACTAGAA
GAACAGTATTTGGTATCTGCGCTCTGCTGAAGCCAGTTACCTCGGAAAAAGAGTTGGTAGCTCTTGATCC
GGCAAACAAACCACCGCTGGTAGCGGTGGTTTTTTTGTTTGCAAGCAGCAGATTACGCGCAGAAAAAAAG
GATCTCAAGAAGATCCTTTGATTTTCTACCGAAGAAAGGCCCACCCGTGAAGGTGAGCCAGTGAGTTGAT
TGCAGTCCAGTTACGCTGGAGTCTGAGGCTCGTCCTGAATGCGTCTCTAGAGACCTCGCAGCGGACACTT
CGCGATCCTTTTTAACCCATCACATATACCTGCCGTTCACTATTATTTAGTGAAATGAGATATTATGATA
TTTTCTGAATTGTGATTAAAAAGGCAACTTTATGCCCATGCAACAGAAACTATAAAAAATACAGAGAATG
AAAAGAAACAGATAGATTTTTTAGTTCTTTAGGCCCGTAGTCTGCAAATCCTTTTATGATTTTCTATCAA
ACAAAAGAGGAAAATAGACCAGTTGCAATCCAAACGAGAGTCTAATAGAATGAGGTCGAAAAGTAAATCG
CGCGGGTTTGTTACTGATAAAGCAGGCAAGACCTAAAATGTGTAAAGGGCAAAGTGTATACTTTGGCGTC
ACCCCTTACATATTTTAGGTCTTTTTTTATTGTGCGTAACTAACTTGCCATCTTCAAACAGGAGGGCTGG
AAGAAGCAGACCGCTAACACAGTACATAAAAAAGGAGACATGAACGATGAACATCAAAAAGTTTGCAAAA
CAAGCAACAGTATTAACCTTTACTACCGCACTGCTGGCAGGAGGCGCAACTCAAGCGTTTGCGAAAGAAA
CGAACCAAAAGCCATATAAGGAAACATACGGCATTTCCCATATTACACGCCATGATATGCTGCAAATCCC
TGAACAGCAAAAAAATGAAAAATATCAAGTTCCTGAATTCGATTCGTCCACAATTAAAAATATCTCTTCT
GCAAAAGGCCTGGACGTTTGGGACAGCTGGCCATTACAAAACGCTGACGGCACTGTCGCAAACTATCACG
GCTACCACATCGTCTTTGCATTAGCCGGAGATCCTAAAAATGCGGATGACACATCGATTTACATGTTCTA
TCAAAAAGTCGGCGAAACTTCTATTGACAGCTGGAAAAACGCTGGCCGCGTCTTTAAAGACAGCGACAAA
TTCGATGCAAATGATTCTATCCTAAAAGACCAAACACAAGAATGGTCAGGTTCAGCCACATTTACATCTG
ACGGAAAAATCCGTTTATTCTACACTGATTTCTCCGGTAAACATTACGGCAAACAAACACTGACAACTGC
ACAAGTTAACGTATCAGCATCAGACAGCTCTTTGAACATCAACGGTGTAGAGGATTATAAATCAATCTTT
GACGGTGACGGAAAAACGTATCAAAATGTACAGCAGTTCATCGATGAAGGCAACTACAGCTCAGGCGACA
ACCATACGCTGAGAGATCCTCACTACGTAGAAGATAAAGGCCACAAATACTTAGTATTTGAAGCAAACAC
TGGAACTGAAGATGGCTACCAAGGCGAAGAATCTTTATTTAACAAAGCATACTATGGCAAAAGCACATCA
TTCTTCCGTCAAGAAAGTCAAAAACTTCTGCAAAGCGATAAAAAACGCACGGCTGAGTTAGCAAACGGCG
CTCTCGGTATGATTGAGCTAAACGATGATTACACACTGAAAAAAGTGATGAAACCGCTGATTGCATCTAA
CACAGTAACAGATGAAATTGAACGCGCGAACGTCTTTAAAATGAACGGCAAATGGTACCTGTTCACTGAC
TCCCGCGGATCAAAAATGACGATTGACGGCATTACGTCTAACGATATTTACATGCTTGGTTATGTTTCTA
ATTCTTTAACTGGCCCATACAAGCCGCTGAACAAAACTGGCCTTGTGTTAAAAATGGATCTTGATCCTAA
CGATGTAACCTTTACTTACTCACACTTCGCTGTACCTCAAGCGAAAGGAAACAATGTCGTGATTACAAGC
TATATGACAAACAGAGGATTCTACGCAGACAAACAATCAACGTTTGCGCCAAGCTTCCTGCTGAACATCA
AAGGCAAGAAAACATCTGTTGTCAAAGACAGCATCCTTGAACAAGGACAATTAACAGTTAACAAATAAAA
ACGCAAAAGAAAATGCCGATATCCTATTGGCATTTTCTTTTATTTCTTATCAACATAAAGGTGAATCCCA
TAGGGCAGGAGCTAAGGAAGCTAAAATGGAGAAAAAAATCACTGGATATACCACCGTTGATATATCCCAA
TGGCATCGTAAAGAACATTTTGAGGCATTTCAGTCAGTTGCTCAATGTACCTATAACCAGACCGTTCAGC
TGGATATTACGGCCTTTTTAAAGACCGTAAAGAAAAATAAGCACAAGTTTTATCCGGCCTTTATTCACAT
TCTTGCCCGCCTGATGAATGCTCATCCGGAATTCCGTATGGCAATGAAAGACGGTGAGCTGGTGATATGG
GATAGTGTTCACCCTTGTTACACCGTTTTCCATGAGCAAACTGAAACGTTTTCATCGCTCTGGAGTGAAT
ACCACGACGATTTCCGGCAGTTTCTACACATATATTCGCAAGATGTGGCGTGTTACGGTGAAAACCTGGC
CTATTTCCCTAAAGGGTTTATTGAGAATATGTTTTTCGTGTCAGCCAATCCCTGGGTGAGTTTCACCAGT
TTTGATTTAAACGTGGCCAATATGGACAACTTCTTCGCCCCCGTTTTCACCATGGGCAAATATTATACGC
AAGGCGACAAGGTGCTGATGCCGCTGGCGATTCAGGTTCATCATGCCGTTTGTGATGGCTTCCATGTCGG
CAGAATGCTTAATGAATTACAACAGTACTGCGATGAGTGGCAGGGCGGGGCGTAATTCCCGGCCAGGACC
CAACGCTGCCCGAGATGCGCCGCGTGCGGCTGCTGGAGATGGCGGACGCGATGGATATGTTCTGCCAAGG
GTTGGTTTGCGCATTCACAGTTCTCCGCAAGAATTGATTGGCTCCAATTCTTGGAGTGGTGAATCCGTTA
GCGAGGTGCCGCCGGCTTCCATGCTCGGAAAGCCGCACGAGGTCTCTAGAGACGTTTAAATCATACCTGA
CCTCCATAGCAGAAAGTCAAAAGCCTCCGACCGGAGGCTTTTGACTTGATCGGCACGTAAGAGGTTCCAA
CTTTCACCATAATGAAATAAGATCACTACCGGGCGTATTTTTTGAGTTATCGAGATTTTCAGGAGCTAAG
GAAGCTAAAATGAGCCATATTCAACGGGAAACGTCTTGCTCGAGGCCGCGATTAAATTCCAACATGGATG
CTGATTTATATGGGTATAAATGGGCTCGCGATAATGTCGGGCAATCAGGTGCGACAATCTATCGATTGTA
TGGGAAGCCCGATGCGCCAGAGTTGTTTCTGAAACATGGCAAAGGTAGCGTTGCCAATGATGTTACAGAT
GAGATGGTCAGGCTAAACTGGCTGACGGAATTTATGCCTCTTCCGACCATCAAGCATTTTATCCGTACTC
CTGATGATGCATGGTTACTCACCACTGCGATCCCAGGGAAAACAGCATTCCAGGTATTAGAAGAATATCC
TGATTCAGGTGAAAATATTGTTGATGCGCTGGCAGTGTTCCTGCGCCGGTTGCATTCGATTCCTGTTTGT
AATTGTCCTTTTAACGGCGATCGCGTATTTCGCCTCGCTCAGGCGCAATCACGAATGAATAACGGTTTGG
TTGGTGCGAGTGATTTTGATGACGAGCGTAATGGCTGGCCTGTTGAACAAGTCTGGAAAGAAATGCATAA
GCTTTTGCCATTCTCACCGGATTCAGTCGTCACTCATGGTGATTTCTCACTTGATAACCTTATTTTTGAC
GAGGGGAAATTAATAGGTTGTATTGATGTTGGACGAGTCGGAATCGCAGACCGATACCAGGATCTTGCCA
TCCTATGGAACTGCCTCGGTGAGTTTTCTCCTTCATTACAGAAACGGCTTTTTCAAAAATATGGTATTGA
TAATCCTGATATGAATAAATTGCAGTTTCACTTGATGCTCGATGAGTTTTTCTGAGGGCCCAAA
Features (pLannotate 1.2.2; 10 found; start..end, strand, type, name):
     12..39      +  terminator     T7Te terminator: phage T7 early transcription terminator
     51..638     -  rep_origin     ori: high-copy-number ColE1/pMB1/pBR322/pUC origin of replication
    660..689     -  terminator     T3Te terminator: phage T3 early transcription terminator
    791..1236    +  promoter       sacB promoter: sacR; sacB promoter and control region
   1237..2658    +  CDS            SacB: secreted levansucrase that renders bacterial growth sensitive to sucrose; Bacillus subtilis sacB; negative selection marker
   2736..2755    +  promoter       cat promoter (fragment): promoter of the E. coli cat gene encoding chloramphenicol acetyltransferase
   2756..3412    +  CDS            cat: CAT_ECOLX - Experimental evidence at protein level: Swiss-Prot protein existence level 1. This enzyme is an effector of chloramphenicol resistance in bacteria. From Escherichia coli. This protein is used as a marker in many commonly used cloning vectors, such as pACYC184.
   3655..3686    +  terminator     tonB terminator: bidirectional E. coli tonB-P14 transcription terminator
   3687..3789    +  promoter       cat promoter: promoter of the E. coli cat gene encoding chloramphenicol acetyltransferase
   3790..4603    +  CDS            KanR (fragment): aminoglycoside phosphotransferase; aph(3')-Ia; confers resistance to kanamycin in bacteria or G418 (Geneticin®) in eukaryotes
