[The description below was written by a language model from this plasmid's Addgene catalogue record and pLannotate feature annotations shown in this document.]
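Description:
pRDAX-EMMI-008 Esp3I//(A)-BsaI-SacB-BsaI-(Z)//Esp3I is a custom-built synthetic biology plasmid of about 4.6 kb, deposited as an extension to the EMMA modular assembly kit. It is a purely bacterial cloning vector. It replicates from a high-copy ColE1/pUC-type origin and is selected with kanamycin through an aph(3')-Ia gene (annotated as a near-complete fragment) driven by a cat promoter. Phage T7 and T3 early terminators flank the origin, and a bidirectional tonB terminator lies upstream of the resistance gene, which should insulate the backbone from transcription running through the cloning region.

The payload is a counter-selectable dropout cassette. The Bacillus subtilis sacB gene, with its native sacR promoter and control region, encodes secreted levansucrase, which makes E. coli sensitive to sucrose. The feature table also shows a chloramphenicol acetyltransferase (cat) gene, preceded by a short cat promoter fragment, directly downstream of sacB. The catalogue entry does not mention this gene, and whether it lies inside the replaceable cassette cannot be determined from the record.

The restriction sites are not annotated, but the plasmid name gives the layout: BsaI sites bracket the cassette and expose fusion sites designated A and Z, and Esp3I sites lie outside them. This suggests a Golden Gate-style receiver. A BsaI assembly would replace the sacB cassette, sucrose would select against unmodified vector, and Esp3I could then release the assembled product for a further round of cloning. This workflow is inferred from the name and from the general function of the parts, since the record states the purpose only as an EMMA kit extension.
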