Addgene plasmid #130216: pRDAX-EMMI-008 Esp3I//(A)-BsaI-SacB-BsaI-(Z)//Esp3I
Purpose: EMMA Kit # 1000000119 extension
Depositing lab: Gary Lewin. Depositing organization: Max-Delbrueck-Centrum fuer Molekulare Medizin (MDC).
Backbone
  Vector backbone: custom built
  Vector type: Synthetic Biology
Growth in bacteria
  Bacterial resistance: Kanamycin, 50 μg/mL
  Growth temperature: 37°C
  Growth strain: DH5alpha
  Copy number: High Copy
Gene/Insert
  Gene/Insert name: SacB
  Species: bacterial
  Cloning method: Restriction Enzyme; 5′ cloning site unknown (unknown if destroyed); 3′ cloning site unknown (unknown if destroyed)
Terms and licenses: Academic/Nonprofit Terms; Industry Terms: Not Available to Industry
How to cite: pRDAX-EMMI-008 Esp3I//(A)-BsaI-SacB-BsaI-(Z)//Esp3I was a gift from Gary Lewin (Addgene plasmid # 130216 ; http://n2t.net/addgene:130216 ; RRID:Addgene_130216)
